LOCUS       Exported 3015 bp ds-DNA circular SYN 13-MAY-2021
DEFINITION  Gateway entry vector containing attL3 and attL2 sites, U6 promoter,
            BsaI sites for protospacer ligation, and sgRNA..
ACCESSION   .
VERSION     .
KEYWORDS    pENTR-PpU6P-sgRNA-L3L2
SOURCE      synthetic DNA construct
  ORGANISM  synthetic DNA construct
REFERENCE   1 (bases 1 to 3015)
  AUTHORS   Mallett DR, Chang M, Cheng X, Bezanilla M
  TITLE     Efficient and modular CRISPR-Cas9 vector system for Physcomitrella
            patens.
  JOURNAL   Plant Direct. 2019 Sep 12;3(9):e00168. doi: 10.1002/pld3.168.
            eCollection 2019 Sep.
  PUBMED    31523744
REFERENCE   2 (bases 1 to 3015)
  AUTHORS   .
  TITLE     Direct Submission
  JOURNAL   Exported May 13, 2021 from SnapGene Server 1.1.58
            http://www.snapgene.com
FEATURES             Location/Qualifiers
     source          1..3015
                     /organism="synthetic DNA construct"
                     /mol_type="other DNA"
     primer_bind     92..109
                     /label=L4440
                     /note="L4440 vector, forward primer"
     terminator      268..295
                     /label=rrnB T2 terminator
                     /note="transcription terminator T2 from the E. coli rrnB
                     gene"
     terminator      387..473
                     /gene="Escherichia coli rrnB"
                     /label=rrnB T1 terminator
                     /note="transcription terminator T1 from the E. coli rrnB
                     gene"
     primer_bind     522..544
                     /label=M13/pUC Forward
                     /note="In lacZ gene"
     primer_bind     536..553
                     /label=M13 Forward
                     /note="In lacZ gene. Also called M13-F20 or M13 (-21)
                     Forward"
     primer_bind     537..553
                     /label=M13 fwd
                     /note="common sequencing primer, one of multiple similar
                     variants"
     protein_bind    570..665
                     /gene="mutant version of attL"
                     /label=attL3
                     /bound_moiety="LR Clonase(TM)"
                     /note="recombination site for the Gateway(R) LR reaction"
     protein_bind    complement(1127..1226)
                     /gene="mutant version of attL"
                     /label=attL2
                     /bound_moiety="LR Clonase(TM)"
                     /note="recombination site for the Gateway(R) LR reaction"
     primer_bind     complement(1256..1275)
                     /label=T7
                     /note="T7 promoter, forward primer"
     promoter        complement(1257..1275)
                     /label=T7 promoter
                     /note="promoter for bacteriophage T7 RNA polymerase"
     primer_bind     complement(1280..1296)
                     /label=M13 rev
                     /note="common sequencing primer, one of multiple similar
                     variants"
     primer_bind     complement(1280..1296)
                     /label=M13 Reverse
                     /note="In lacZ gene. Also called M13-rev"
     primer_bind     complement(1398..1417)
                     /label=pENTR-R
                     /note="pENTR vectors, reverse primer"
     CDS             1409..2218
                     /codon_start=1
                     /gene="aph(3')-Ia"
                     /product="aminoglycoside phosphotransferase"
                     /label=KanR
                     /note="confers resistance to kanamycin in bacteria or G418
                     (Geneticin(R)) in eukaryotes"
                     /translation="MSHIQRETSRPRLNSNMDADLYGYKWARDNVGQSGATIYRLYGKP
                     DAPELFLKHGKGSVANDVTDEMVRLNWLTEFMPLPTIKHFIRTPDDAWLLTTAIPGKTA
                     FQVLEEYPDSGENIVDALAVFLRRLHSIPVCNCPFNSDRVFRLAQAQSRMNNGLVDASD
                     FDDERNGWPVEQVWKEMHKLLPFSPDSVVTHGDFSLDNLIFDEGKLIGCIDVGRVGIAD
                     RYQDLAILWNCLGEFSPSLQKRLFQKYGIDNPDMNKLQFHLMLDEFF"
     primer_bind     complement(1476..1495)
                     /label=Kan-R
                     /note="Kanamycin resistance gene, reverse primer"
     rep_origin      2365..2953
                     /direction=RIGHT
                     /label=ori
                     /note="high-copy-number ColE1/pMB1/pBR322/pUC origin of
                     replication"
     primer_bind     2854..2873
                     /label=pBR322ori-F
                     /note="pBR322 origin, forward primer"
ORIGIN
        1 ctttcctgcg ttatcccctg attctgtgga taaccgtatt accgcctttg agtgagctga
       61 taccgctcgc cgcagccgaa cgaccgagcg cagcgagtca gtgagcgagg aagcggaaga
      121 gcgcccaata cgcaaaccgc ctctccccgc gcgttggccg attcattaat gcagctggca
      181 cgacaggttt cccgactgga aagcgggcag tgagcgcaac gcaattaata cgcgtaccgc
      241 tagccaggaa gagtttgtag aaacgcaaaa aggccatccg tcaggatggc cttctgctta
      301 gtttgatgcc tggcagttta tggcgggcgt cctgcccgcc accctccggg ccgttgcttc
      361 acaacgttca aatccgctcc cggcggattt gtcctactca ggagagcgtt caccgacaaa
      421 caacagataa aacgaaaggc ccagtcttcc gactgagcct ttcgttttat ttgatgcctg
      481 gcagttccct actctcgcgt taacgctagc atggatgttt tcccagtcac gacgttgtaa
      541 aacgacggcc agtcttaagc tcgggcccca aataatgatt ttattttgac tgatagtgac
      601 ctgttcgttg caacaaattg atgagcaatg cttttttata atgccaactt tgtataataa
      661 agttgcccct tcaccgtcag atgctactac taaaaaaaag caccgactcg gtgccacttt
      721 ttcaagttga taacggacta gccttatttt aacttgctat gcttttcagc atagctctaa
      781 aactgagacc ttggtctcta tgggttgtaa gtcctccacc ttcctatata cccgccttca
      841 cacccacctc cattccatgt gggttatatc cctcgctcca tcccttttct cccccccccc
      901 tcgaaacccg gtcgcgtcca ctcggccagc cacccagctg gacccactca ctcactgcac
      961 cctttctgct tgtgctctcc cgctgccgct ccttcgggat atccccttct ccgccaccgc
     1021 aaggacgccg ccgtggaaga accacaccat cacatcacat cacatctaca cccatcgtcg
     1081 ctaacctgtc gcaacacgtc tgcttcaatg gacgaattcg agctctaccc agctttcttg
     1141 tacaaagttg gcattataag aaagcattgc ttatcaattt gttgcaacga acaggtcact
     1201 atcagtcaaa ataaaatcat tatttgccat ccagctgcag ggcggccgcg atatccccta
     1261 tagtgagtcg tattacatgg tcatagctgt ttcctggcag ctctggcccg tgtctcaaaa
     1321 tctctgatgt tacattgcac aagataaaaa tatatcatca tgaacaataa aactgtctgc
     1381 ttacataaac agtaatacaa ggggtgttat gagccatatt caacgggaaa cgtcgaggcc
     1441 gcgattaaat tccaacatgg atgctgattt atatgggtat aaatgggctc gcgataatgt
     1501 cgggcaatca ggtgcgacaa tctatcgctt gtatgggaag cccgatgcgc cagagttgtt
     1561 tctgaaacat ggcaaaggta gcgttgccaa tgatgttaca gatgagatgg tcagactaaa
     1621 ctggctgacg gaatttatgc ctcttccgac catcaagcat tttatccgta ctcctgatga
     1681 tgcatggtta ctcaccactg cgatccccgg aaaaacagca ttccaggtat tagaagaata
     1741 tcctgattca ggtgaaaata ttgttgatgc gctggcagtg ttcctgcgcc ggttgcattc
     1801 gattcctgtt tgtaattgtc cttttaacag cgatcgcgta tttcgtctcg ctcaggcgca
     1861 atcacgaatg aataacggtt tggttgatgc gagtgatttt gatgacgagc gtaatggctg
     1921 gcctgttgaa caagtctgga aagaaatgca taaacttttg ccattctcac cggattcagt
     1981 cgtcactcat ggtgatttct cacttgataa ccttattttt gacgagggga aattaatagg
     2041 ttgtattgat gttggacgag tcggaatcgc agaccgatac caggatcttg ccatcctatg
     2101 gaactgcctc ggtgagtttt ctccttcatt acagaaacgg ctttttcaaa aatatggtat
     2161 tgataatcct gatatgaata aattgcagtt tcatttgatg ctcgatgagt ttttctaatc
     2221 agaattggtt aattggttgt aacactggca gagcattacg ctgacttgac gggacggcgc
     2281 aagctcatga ccaaaatccc ttaacgtgag ttacgcgtcg ttccactgag cgtcagaccc
     2341 cgtagaaaag atcaaaggat cttcttgaga tccttttttt ctgcgcgtaa tctgctgctt
     2401 gcaaacaaaa aaaccaccgc taccagcggt ggtttgtttg ccggatcaag agctaccaac
     2461 tctttttccg aaggtaactg gcttcagcag agcgcagata ccaaatactg ttcttctagt
     2521 gtagccgtag ttaggccacc acttcaagaa ctctgtagca ccgcctacat acctcgctct
     2581 gctaatcctg ttaccagtgg ctgctgccag tggcgataag tcgtgtctta ccgggttgga
     2641 ctcaagacga tagttaccgg ataaggcgca gcggtcgggc tgaacggggg gttcgtgcac
     2701 acagcccagc ttggagcgaa cgacctacac cgaactgaga tacctacagc gtgagctatg
     2761 agaaagcgcc acgcttcccg aagggagaaa ggcggacagg tatccggtaa gcggcagggt
     2821 cggaacagga gagcgcacga gggagcttcc agggggaaac gcctggtatc tttatagtcc
     2881 tgtcgggttt cgccacctct gacttgagcg tcgatttttg tgatgctcgt caggggggcg
     2941 gagcctatgg aaaaacgcca gcaacgcggc ctttttacgg ttcctggcct tttgctggcc
     3001 ttttgctcac atgtt
//
