[The description below was written by a language model from this plasmid's Addgene catalogue record and the feature table of its GenBank file.]
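Description:
pENTR-PpU6P-sgRNA-L3L2 is a 3,015 bp Gateway entry vector built on the Invitrogen pDONR221-P3P2 backbone and designed as a guide-RNA module for CRISPR-Cas9 genome editing in the moss Physcomitrella patens. It is maintained in E. coli as a high-copy plasmid through a ColE1/pUC-type origin and is selected with kanamycin via the aph(3')-Ia (KanR) gene. The rrnB T1 and T2 terminators lie upstream of the recombination cassette, where they insulate it from read-through transcription. M13 forward and reverse primer sites, together with a T7 promoter, flank the cassette and allow the insert to be sequenced.

The payload is a 464 bp PpU6P::sgRNA insert located between attL3 and attL2. It consists of the P. patens U6 promoter, a Pol III promoter suited to expressing small non-coding RNAs, followed by BsaI sites and the sgRNA scaffold. The BsaI sites are type IIS restriction sites, so annealed protospacer oligonucleotides can be ligated directly upstream of the scaffold to give a complete target-specific guide expression unit. The feature table annotates only the att sites and backbone elements. The promoter, BsaI sites and scaffold are not individually marked, but they are described in the catalogue fields and fall within the interval between the att sites.

Because the cassette is flanked by attL3 and attL2 rather than the standard attL1/attL2 pair, this entry clone occupies a defined position in a multisite Gateway LR reaction. There it can be combined with other entry clones carrying compatible att sites to assemble several elements in order into a single destination vector. The record does not itself carry Cas9 or a plant selection marker, and these would be supplied by other components of the modular system.
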