Addgene plasmid #113740: pENTR-PpU6P-sgRNA-L3L2
Purpose: Gateway entry vector containing attL3 and attL2 sites, U6 promoter, BsaI sites for protospacer ligation, and sgRNA.
Depositing lab: Magdalena Bezanilla. Depositing organization: Dartmouth College and Medical School. Publication: Efficient and modular CRISPR-Cas9 vector system for Physcomitrella patens. Mallett DR, Chang M, Cheng X, Bezanilla M. Plant Direct. 2019 Sep 12;3(9):e00168. doi: 10.1002/pld3.168. eCollection 2019 Sep. PubMed 31523744.
Backbone
  Vector backbone: pDONR221-P3P2
  Backbone manufacturer: Invitrogen
  Backbone size w/o insert (bp): 2551
  Vector type: CRISPR ; Gateway Entry Vector
Growth in bacteria
  Bacterial resistance: Kanamycin, 50 μg/mL
  Growth temperature: 37°C
  Growth strain: DH5alpha
  Copy number: High Copy
Gene/Insert
  Gene/Insert name: PpU6P::sgRNA
  gRNA/shRNA sequence: aaaagcaccgactcggtgccactttttcaagttgataacggactagccttattttaacttgctat
  Insert size (bp): 464
  Promoter: P. patens U6 promoter
  Cloning method: Gateway Cloning
  Sequencing primers: 5′ M13 Forward; 3′ M13 Reverse
Terms and licenses: Academic/Nonprofit Terms; Industry Terms: Not Available to Industry
How to cite: pENTR-PpU6P-sgRNA-L3L2 was a gift from Magdalena Bezanilla (Addgene plasmid # 113740 ; http://n2t.net/addgene:113740 ; RRID:Addgene_113740)
